>Addgene plasmid #18222 | T4 Lysozyme R8-delta WT* | addgene partial sequence | sequence record 24009 | 3primeUP
CGAAAAGCCCGCTCATTAGGCGGGCTCAGATCTGCTCATGTTTGACAGCTTATCATCGATAAGCTTCGGC
AATAAATTCTTGATATGTTTTCATATGTTTCCTTTAAATATTTTAATTAGTAATTGTCTATTCAAGTAAT
TGTGAATATACTATCACAATTCCAAGAGAAAGTAAACAGCTTTATAGATTTTTATACGCGTCCCAAGTGC
CAGTTCTAAACGTTGTAATGACTCGTTTTGCGCGATTAGGTGTTTGATTATACCATCTACTTTTAGCTAA
GTTAACTGCTGCTTCATCCCAGCGTTTTTGTTGAAGCATACGTAAAGAGTTAGTAAATCCTGCCACACCG
GTTTCTCCCATTTGGAAAACCATATTAATCAATGCAGCGCGACGAACCGCATCAAGAGAATCATAAACCG
GTTTTAATTTAGCATTTCTCAGAATTCCGCGAACAGCAGCATCAACATCCTGATTAAAGAGTTTTTCAGC
CTCATCTTTTGTAATTACACCATTAGTATTACGCCCAATAGCTTTATCTAATTCAGATTTAGCAGCATTA
AGTGATGGACTTTTTGTAAGCAAATGACCGATGCCAATAGTGTAATAGCCTTCTGTGTCTTTATAGATTT
TAAGTCTAAGACCTTCATCTATTAACATTTCAAATATATTCATAATACCTCCTAAGCATCGATGGACCGG
GTTTCCNGGGGTGAAATGGTTATCCGCTCACAATTCCACACATTATACGAGCCGGAAGCATAAAGTGTAA
AGCCNGGGTGCCTAAGAGTGAGCTACTACATTANTGCGTGCGCTCCTGCCGCTTCNGTCGGGAACN
