[The description below was written by a language model from this plasmid's Addgene catalogue record.]
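Description:
T4 Lysozyme R8-delta WT* is a bacterial expression plasmid built on the pHS1403 backbone (about 5 kb without insert) that carries a mutant form of the bacteriophage T4 lysozyme gene (gene e). It is maintained in E. coli as a high-copy plasmid under ampicillin selection. The record gives no feature table and does not state the promoter, origin of replication or any other regulatory elements of pHS1403, so how expression is driven or induced cannot be described from the information provided. No tags or fusion partners are recorded.

The insert is roughly 600 bp and sits between a BamHI site at the 5′ end and a HindIII site at the 3′ end, both of which were preserved during cloning, so the fragment can be excised or swapped. According to the depositor's comments, the BamHI site lies 27 bp from the start codon and the HindIII site 115 bp from the stop codon, meaning the cloned fragment includes short flanking untranslated stretches around the coding sequence. The mutation is listed as "R8-delta WT*", which by its naming indicates a deletion of the arginine at position 8. WT* most likely refers to the cysteine-free pseudo-wild-type T4 lysozyme commonly used as a reference background for this protein, although the record itself does not define the term. The insert also carries the alternative name IV3.

The record does not state a purpose, but the design suits production of this variant lysozyme in bacteria, as is typical of mutant collections used to study how sequence changes affect T4 lysozyme's structure, stability and folding.
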