Addgene plasmid #18222: T4 Lysozyme R8-delta WT*
Depositing lab: Brian Matthews. Depositing organization: University of Oregon.
Backbone
  Vector backbone: pHS1403
  Backbone size w/o insert (bp): 5000
  Vector type: Bacterial Expression
Growth in bacteria
  Bacterial resistance: Ampicillin, 100 μg/mL
  Growth temperature: 37°C
  Growth strain: DH5alpha
  Copy number: High Copy
Gene/Insert
  Gene/Insert name: T4 Lysozyme (alt name: IV3)
  Species: Bacteriophage T4
  Insert size (bp): 600
  Mutation: R8-delta WT*
  GenBank ID: NP_049736
  Entrez Gene: e (a.k.a. T4p123)
  Cloning method: Restriction Enzyme; 5′ cloning site BamHI (not destroyed); 3′ cloning site HindIII (not destroyed)
  Sequencing primers: 5′ na; 3′ GGCGTATCACGAGGCCC
Terms and licenses: Academic/Nonprofit Terms; Industry Terms: Not Available to Industry
Depositor comments: The BamHI site is 27 bp from the ATG and the HindIII site is 115 bp from the stop.
How to cite: T4 Lysozyme R8-delta WT* was a gift from Brian Matthews (Addgene plasmid # 18222 ; http://n2t.net/addgene:18222 ; RRID:Addgene_18222)
